>Addgene plasmid #164251 | pU6-TREX1 g2 Cas9-T2A-mCherry | addgene full sequence | sequence record 329089 | Addgene NGS Result
GAGGGCCTATTTCCCATGATTCCTTCATATTTGCATATACGATACAAGGCTGTTAGAGAGATAATTGGAA
TTAATTTGACTGTAAACACAAAGATATTAGTACAAAATACGTGACGTAGAAAGTAATAATTTCTTGGGTA
GTTTGCAGTTTTAAAATTATGTTTTAAAATGGACTATCATATGCTTACCGTAACTTGAAAGTATTTCGAT
TTCTTGGCTTTATATATCTTGTGGAAAGGACGAAACACCGCCTCATCTTTTTCGACATGGGTTTTAGAGC
TAGAAATAGCAAGTTAAAATAAGGCTAGTCCGTTATCAACTTGAAAAAGTGGCACCGAGTCGGTGCTTTT
TTGTTTTAGAGCTAGAAATAGCAAGTTAAAATAAGGCTAGTCCGTTTTTAGCGCGTGCGCCAATTCTGCA
GACAAATGGCTCTAGAGGTACCCGTTACATAACTTACGGTAAATGGCCCGCCTGGCTGACCGCCCAACGA
CCCCCGCCCATTGACGTCAATAGTAACGCCAATAGGGACTTTCCATTGACGTCAATGGGTGGAGTATTTA
CGGTAAACTGCCCACTTGGCAGTACATCAAGTGTATCATATGCCAAGTACGCCCCCTATTGACGTCAATG
ACGGTAAATGGCCCGCCTGGCATTGTGCCCAGTACATGACCTTATGGGACTTTCCTACTTGGCAGTACAT
CTACGTATTAGTCATCGCTATTACCATGGTCGAGGTGAGCCCCACGTTCTGCTTCACTCTCCCCATCTCC
CCCCCCTCCCCACCCCCAATTTTGTATTTATTTATTTTTTAATTATTTTGTGCAGCGATGGGGGCGGGGG
GGGGGGGGGGGCGCGCGCCAGGCGGGGCGGGGCGGGGCGAGGGGCGGGGCGGGGCGAGGCGGAGAGGTGC
GGCGGCAGCCAATCAGAGCGGCGCGCTCCGAAAGTTTCCTTTTATGGCGAGGCGGCGGCGGCGGCGGCCC
TATAAAAAGCGAAGCGCGCGGCGGGCGGGAGTCGCTGCGCGCTGCCTTCGCCCCGTGCCCCGCTCCGCCG
CCGCCTCGCGCCGCCCGCCCCGGCTCTGACTGACCGCGTTACTCCCACAGGTGAGCGGGCGGGACGGCCC
TTCTCCTCCGGGCTGTAATTAGCTGAGCAAGAGGTAAGGGTTTAAGGGATGGTTGGTTGGTGGGGTATTA
ATGTTTAATTACCTGGAGCACCTGCCTGAAATCACTTTTTTTCAGGTTGGACCGGTGCCACCATGGACTA
TAAGGACCACGACGGAGACTACAAGGATCATGATATTGATTACAAAGACGATGACGATAAGATGGCCCCA
AAGAAGAAGCGGAAGGTCGGTATCCACGGAGTCCCAGCAGCCGACAAGAAGTACAGCATCGGCCTGGACA
TCGGCACCAACTCTGTGGGCTGGGCCGTGATCACCGACGAGTACAAGGTGCCCAGCAAGAAATTCAAGGT
GCTGGGCAACACCGACCGGCACAGCATCAAGAAGAACCTGATCGGAGCCCTGCTGTTCGACAGCGGCGAA
ACAGCCGAGGCCACCCGGCTGAAGAGAACCGCCAGAAGAAGATACACCAGACGGAAGAACCGGATCTGCT
ATCTGCAAGAGATCTTCAGCAACGAGATGGCCAAGGTGGACGACAGCTTCTTCCACAGACTGGAAGAGTC
CTTCCTGGTGGAAGAGGATAAGAAGCACGAGCGGCACCCCATCTTCGGCAACATCGTGGACGAGGTGGCC
TACCACGAGAAGTACCCCACCATCTACCACCTGAGAAAGAAACTGGTGGACAGCACCGACAAGGCCGACC
TGCGGCTGATCTATCTGGCCCTGGCCCACATGATCAAGTTCCGGGGCCACTTCCTGATCGAGGGCGACCT
GAACCCCGACAACAGCGACGTGGACAAGCTGTTCATCCAGCTGGTGCAGACCTACAACCAGCTGTTCGAG
GAAAACCCCATCAACGCCAGCGGCGTGGACGCCAAGGCCATCCTGTCTGCCAGACTGAGCAAGAGCAGAC
GGCTGGAAAATCTGATCGCCCAGCTGCCCGGCGAGAAGAAGAATGGCCTGTTCGGAAACCTGATTGCCCT
GAGCCTGGGCCTGACCCCCAACTTCAAGAGCAACTTCGACCTGGCCGAGGATGCCAAACTGCAGCTGAGC
AAGGACACCTACGACGACGACCTGGACAACCTGCTGGCCCAGATCGGCGACCAGTACGCCGACCTGTTTC
TGGCCGCCAAGAACCTGTCCGACGCCATCCTGCTGAGCGACATCCTGAGAGTGAACACCGAGATCACCAA
GGCCCCCCTGAGCGCCTCTATGATCAAGAGATACGACGAGCACCACCAGGACCTGACCCTGCTGAAAGCT
CTCGTGCGGCAGCAGCTGCCTGAGAAGTACAAAGAGATTTTCTTCGACCAGAGCAAGAACGGCTACGCCG
GCTACATTGACGGCGGAGCCAGCCAGGAAGAGTTCTACAAGTTCATCAAGCCCATCCTGGAAAAGATGGA
CGGCACCGAGGAACTGCTCGTGAAGCTGAACAGAGAGGACCTGCTGCGGAAGCAGCGGACCTTCGACAAC
GGCAGCATCCCCCACCAGATCCACCTGGGAGAGCTGCACGCCATTCTGCGGCGGCAGGAAGATTTTTACC
CATTCCTGAAGGACAACCGGGAAAAGATCGAGAAGATCCTGACCTTCCGCATCCCCTACTACGTGGGCCC
TCTGGCCAGGGGAAACAGCAGATTCGCCTGGATGACCAGAAAGAGCGAGGAAACCATCACCCCCTGGAAC
TTCGAGGAAGTGGTGGACAAGGGCGCTTCCGCCCAGAGCTTCATCGAGCGGATGACCAACTTCGATAAGA
ACCTGCCCAACGAGAAGGTGCTGCCCAAGCACAGCCTGCTGTACGAGTACTTCACCGTGTATAACGAGCT
GACCAAAGTGAAATACGTGACCGAGGGAATGAGAAAGCCCGCCTTCCTGAGCGGCGAGCAGAAAAAGGCC
ATCGTGGACCTGCTGTTCAAGACCAACCGGAAAGTGACCGTGAAGCAGCTGAAAGAGGACTACTTCAAGA
AAATCGAGTGCTTCGACTCCGTGGAAATCTCCGGCGTGGAAGATCGGTTCAACGCCTCCCTGGGCACATA
CCACGATCTGCTGAAAATTATCAAGGACAAGGACTTCCTGGACAATGAGGAAAACGAGGACATTCTGGAA
GATATCGTGCTGACCCTGACACTGTTTGAGGACAGAGAGATGATCGAGGAACGGCTGAAAACCTATGCCC
ACCTGTTCGACGACAAAGTGATGAAGCAGCTGAAGCGGCGGAGATACACCGGCTGGGGCAGGCTGAGCCG
GAAGCTGATCAACGGCATCCGGGACAAGCAGTCCGGCAAGACAATCCTGGATTTCCTGAAGTCCGACGGC
TTCGCCAACAGAAACTTCATGCAGCTGATCCACGACGACAGCCTGACCTTTAAAGAGGACATCCAGAAAG
CCCAGGTGTCCGGCCAGGGCGATAGCCTGCACGAGCACATTGCCAATCTGGCCGGCAGCCCCGCCATTAA
GAAGGGCATCCTGCAGACAGTGAAGGTGGTGGACGAGCTCGTGAAAGTGATGGGCCGGCACAAGCCCGAG
AACATCGTGATCGAAATGGCCAGAGAGAACCAGACCACCCAGAAGGGACAGAAGAACAGCCGCGAGAGAA
TGAAGCGGATCGAAGAGGGCATCAAAGAGCTGGGCAGCCAGATCCTGAAAGAACACCCCGTGGAAAACAC
CCAGCTGCAGAACGAGAAGCTGTACCTGTACTACCTGCAGAATGGGCGGGATATGTACGTGGACCAGGAA
CTGGACATCAACCGGCTGTCCGACTACGATGTGGACCATATCGTGCCTCAGAGCTTTCTGAAGGACGACT
CCATCGACAACAAGGTGCTGACCAGAAGCGACAAGAACCGGGGCAAGAGCGACAACGTGCCCTCCGAAGA
GGTCGTGAAGAAGATGAAGAACTACTGGCGGCAGCTGCTGAACGCCAAGCTGATTACCCAGAGAAAGTTC
GACAATCTGACCAAGGCCGAGAGAGGCGGCCTGAGCGAACTGGATAAGGCCGGCTTCATCAAGAGACAGC
TGGTGGAAACCCGGCAGATCACAAAGCACGTGGCACAGATCCTGGACTCCCGGATGAACACTAAGTACGA
CGAGAATGACAAGCTGATCCGGGAAGTGAAAGTGATCACCCTGAAGTCCAAGCTGGTGTCCGATTTCCGG
AAGGATTTCCAGTTTTACAAAGTGCGCGAGATCAACAACTACCACCACGCCCACGACGCCTACCTGAACG
CCGTCGTGGGAACCGCCCTGATCAAAAAGTACCCTAAGCTGGAAAGCGAGTTCGTGTACGGCGACTACAA
GGTGTACGACGTGCGGAAGATGATCGCCAAGAGCGAGCAGGAAATCGGCAAGGCTACCGCCAAGTACTTC
TTCTACAGCAACATCATGAACTTTTTCAAGACCGAGATTACCCTGGCCAACGGCGAGATCCGGAAGCGGC
CTCTGATCGAGACAAACGGCGAAACCGGGGAGATCGTGTGGGATAAGGGCCGGGATTTTGCCACCGTGCG
GAAAGTGCTGAGCATGCCCCAAGTGAATATCGTGAAAAAGACCGAGGTGCAGACAGGCGGCTTCAGCAAA
GAGTCTATCCTGCCCAAGAGGAACAGCGATAAGCTGATCGCCAGAAAGAAGGACTGGGACCCTAAGAAGT
ACGGCGGCTTCGACAGCCCCACCGTGGCCTATTCTGTGCTGGTGGTGGCCAAAGTGGAAAAGGGCAAGTC
CAAGAAACTGAAGAGTGTGAAAGAGCTGCTGGGGATCACCATCATGGAAAGAAGCAGCTTCGAGAAGAAT
CCCATCGACTTTCTGGAAGCCAAGGGCTACAAAGAAGTGAAAAAGGACCTGATCATCAAGCTGCCTAAGT
ACTCCCTGTTCGAGCTGGAAAACGGCCGGAAGAGAATGCTGGCCTCTGCCGGCGAACTGCAGAAGGGAAA
CGAACTGGCCCTGCCCTCCAAATATGTGAACTTCCTGTACCTGGCCAGCCACTATGAGAAGCTGAAGGGC
TCCCCCGAGGATAATGAGCAGAAACAGCTGTTTGTGGAACAGCACAAGCACTACCTGGACGAGATCATCG
AGCAGATCAGCGAGTTCTCCAAGAGAGTGATCCTGGCCGACGCTAATCTGGACAAAGTGCTGTCCGCCTA
CAACAAGCACCGGGATAAGCCCATCAGAGAGCAGGCCGAGAATATCATCCACCTGTTTACCCTGACCAAT
CTGGGAGCCCCTGCCGCCTTCAAGTACTTTGACACCACCATCGACCGGAAGAGGTACACCAGCACCAAAG
AGGTGCTGGACGCCACCCTGATCCACCAGAGCATCACCGGCCTGTACGAGACACGGATCGACCTGTCTCA
GCTGGGAGGCGACAAAAGGCCGGCGGCCACGAAAAAGGCCGGCCAGGCAAAAAAGAAAAAGCTTGAGGGC
AGAGGAAGTCTGCTAACATGCGGTGACGTGGAGGAGAATCCCGGCCCTGCTAGCATGGTGAGCAAGGGCG
AGGAGGATAACATGGCCATCATCAAGGAGTTCATGCGCTTCAAGGTGCACATGGAGGGCTCCGTGAACGG
CCACGAGTTCGAGATCGAGGGCGAGGGCGAGGGCCGCCCCTACGAGGGCACCCAGACCGCCAAGCTGAAG
GTGACCAAGGGTGGCCCCCTGCCCTTCGCCTGGGACATCCTGTCCCCTCAGTTCATGTACGGCTCCAAGG
CCTACGTGAAGCACCCCGCCGACATCCCCGACTACTTGAAGCTGTCCTTCCCCGAGGGCTTCAAGTGGGA
GCGCGTGATGAACTTCGAGGACGGCGGCGTGGTGACCGTGACCCAGGACTCCTCCCTGCAGGACGGCGAG
TTCATCTACAAGGTGAAGCTGCGCGGCACCAACTTCCCCTCAGACGGCCCCGTAATGCAGAAGAAAACCA
TGGGCTGGGAGGCCTCCTCCGAGCGGATGTACCCCGAGGACGGCGCCCTGAAGGGCGAGATCAAGCAGAG
GCTGAAGCTGAAGGACGGCGGCCACTACGACGCTGAGGTCAAGACCACCTACAAGGCCAAGAAGCCCGTG
CAGCTGCCCGGCGCCTACAACGTCAACATCAAGTTGGACATCACCTCCCACAACGAGGACTACACCATCG
TGGAACAGTACGAACGCGCCGAGGGCCGCCACTCCACCGGCGGCATGGACGAGCTGTACAAGTAAGAATT
CCTAGAGCTCGCTGATCAGCCTCGACTGTGCCTTCTAGTTGCCAGCCATCTGTTGTTTGCCCCTCCCCCG
TGCCTTCCTTGACCCTGGAAGGTGCCACTCCCACTGTCCTTTCCTAATAAAATGAGGAAATTGCATCGCA
TTGTCTGAGTAGGTGTCATTCTATTCTGGGGGGTGGGGTGGGGCAGGACAGCAAGGGGGAGGATTGGGAA
GAGAATAGCAGGCATGCTGGGGAGCGGCCGCAGGAACCCCTAGTGATGGAGTTGGCCACTCCCTCTCTGC
GCGCTCGCTCGCTCACTGAGGCCGGGCGACCAAAGGTCGCCCGACGCCCGGGCTTTGCCCGGGCGGCCTC
AGTGAGCGAGCGAGCGCGCAGCTGCCTGCAGGGGCGCCTGATGCGGTATTTTCTCCTTACGCATCTGTGC
GGTATTTCACACCGCATA
[95 nt withheld, positions 6739-6833]
T
[46 nt withheld, positions 6835-6880]
C
[141 nt withheld, positions 6882-7022]
CCTTTGACGTTGGAGTCCACGTTCTTT
[37 nt withheld, positions 7050-7086]
ACTCTATCTCGGGCTATTCTTTTGATTTATAAGGGATTTTGCCGATTTCGGTCTATTGGTTAAAAAATGA
GCTGATTTAACAAAAATTTAACGCGAATTTTAACAAAATATTAACGTTTACAATTTTATGGTGCACTCTC
AGTACAATCTGCTCTGATGCCGCATAGTTAAGCCAGCCCCGACACCCGCCAACACCCGCTGACGCGCCCT
GACGGGCTTGTCTGCTCCCGGCATCCGCTTACAGACAAGCTGTGACCGTCTCCGGGAGCTGCATGTGTCA
GAGGTTTTCACCGTCATCACCGAAACGCGCGAGACGAAAGGGCCTCGTGATACGCCTATTTTTATAGGTT
AATGTCATGATAATAATGGTTTCTTAGACGTCAGGTGGCACTTTTCGGGGAAATGTGCGCGGAACCCCTA
TTTGTTTATTTTTCTAAATACATTCAAATATGTATCCGCTCATGAGACAATAACCCTGATAAATGCTTCA
ATAATATTGAAAAAGGAAGAGTATGAGTATTCAACATTTCCGTGTCGCCCTTATTCCCTTTTTTGCGGCA
TTTTGCCTTCCTGTTTTTGCTCACCCAGAAACGCTGGTGAAAGTAAAAGATGCTGAAGATCAGTTGGGTG
CACGAGTGGGTTACATCGAACTGGATCTCAACAGCGGTAAGATCCTTGAGAGTTTTCGCCCCGAAGAACG
TTTTCCAATGATGAGCACTTTTAAAGTTCTGCTATGTGGCGCGGTATTATCCCGTATTGACGCCGGGCAA
GAGCAACTCGGTCGCCGCATACACTATTCTCAGAATGACTTGGTTGAGTACTCACCAGTCACAGAAAAGC
ATCTTACGGATGGCATGACAGTAAGAGAATTATGCAGTGCTGCCATAACCATGAGTGATAACACTGCGGC
CAACTTACTTCTGACAACGATCGGAGGACCGAAGGAGCTAACCGCTTTTTTGCACAACATGGGGGATCAT
GTAACTCGCCTTGATCGTTGGGAACCGGAGCTGAATGAAGCCATACCAAACGACGAGCGTGACACCACGA
TGCCTGTAGCAATGGCAACAACGTTGCGCAAACTATTAACTGGCGAACTACTTACTCTAGCTTCCCGGCA
ACAATTAATAGACTGGATGGAGGCGGATAAAGTTGCAGGACCACTTCTGCGCTCGGCCCTTCCGGCTGGC
TGGTTTATTGCTGATAAATCTGGAGCCGGTGAGCGTGGAAGCCGCGGTATCATTGCAGCACTGGGGCCAG
ATGGTAAGCCCTCCCGTATCGTAGTTATCTACACGACGGGGAGTCAGGCAACTATGGATGAACGAAATAG
ACAGATCGCTGAGATAGGTGCCTCACTGATTAAGCATTGGTAACTGTCAGACCAAGTTTACTCATATATA
CTTTAGATTGATTTAAAACTTCATTTTTAATTTAAAAGGATCTAGGTGAAGATCCTTTTTGATAATCTCA
TGACCAAAATCCCTTAACGTGAGTTTTCGTTCCACTGAGCGTCAGACCCCGTAGAAAAGATCAAAGGATC
TTCTTGAGATCCTTTTTTTCTGCGCGTAATCTGCTGCTTGCAAACAAAAAAACCACCGCTACCAGCGGTG
GTTTGTTTGCCGGATCAAGAGCTACCAACTCTTTTTCCGAAGGTAACTGGCTTCAGCAGAGCGCAGATAC
CAAATACTGTTCTTCTAGTGTAGCCGTAGTTAGGCCACCACTTCAAGAACTCTGTAGCACCGCCTACATA
CCTCGCTCTGCTAATCCTGTTACCAGTGGCTGCTGCCAGTGGCGATAAGTCGTGTCTTACCGGGTTGGAC
TCAAGACGATAGTTACCGGATAAGGCGCAGCGGTCGGGCTGAACGGGGGGTTCGTGCACACAGCCCAGCT
TGGAGCGAACGACCTACACCGAACTGAGATACCTACAGCGTGAGCTATGAGAAAGCGCCACGCTTCCCGA
AGGGAGAAAGGCGGACAGGTATCCGGTAAGCGGCAGGGTCGGAACAGGAGAGCGCACGAGGGAGCTTCCA
GGGGGAAACGCCTGGTATCTTTATAGTCCTGTCGGGTTTCGCCACCTCTGACTTGAGCGTCGATTTTTGT
GATGCTCGTCAGGGGGGCGGAGCCTATGGAAAAACGCCAGCAACGCGGCCTTTTTACGGTTCCTGGCCTT
TTGCTGGCCTTTTGCTCACATGT
Features (pLannotate 1.2.2; 19 found; start..end, strand, type, name):
      1..241     +  promoter       U6 promoter: RNA polymerase III promoter for human U6 snRNA
    271..346     +  misc_RNA       gRNA scaffold: guide RNA scaffold for the Streptococcus pyogenes CRISPR/Cas9 system
    353..396     +  misc_RNA       gRNA scaffold (fragment): guide RNA scaffold for the Streptococcus pyogenes CRISPR/Cas9 system
    443..728     +  enhancer       CMV enhancer: human cytomegalovirus immediate early enhancer; contains an 18-bp deletion relative to the standard CMV enhancer
    730..1007    +  promoter       chicken β-actin promoter: No description available
   1008..1235    +  intron         hybrid intron: hybrid between chicken β-actin (CBA) and minute virus of mice (MMV) introns (Gray et al., 2011)
   1373..2974    +  CDS            Cas9(N): N-terminal portion of Streptococcus pyogenes Cas9 (Zetsche et al., 2015)
   2975..5473    +  CDS            Cas9(C): C-terminal portion of Streptococcus pyogenes Cas9 (Zetsche et al., 2015)
   5474..5521    +  CDS            nucleoplasmin NLS: bipartite nuclear localization signal from nucleoplasmin
   5585..6292    +  CDS            mCherry: mCherry is a basic (constitutively fluorescent) red fluorescent protein published in 2004, derived from Discosoma sp.. It is reported to be a very rapidly-maturing monomer with low acid sensitivity.
   6326..6437    +  polyA_signal   bGH poly(A) signal: bovine growth hormone polyadenylation signal
   6542..6682    +  repeat_region  AAV2 ITR: inverted terminal repeat of adeno-associated virus serotype 2 inverted
   6687..6738    -  misc_feature   bom (fragment): basis of mobility region from pBR322
   6757..7212    +  rep_origin     f1 ori (sequence partly withheld): f1 bacteriophage origin of replication; arrow indicates direction of (+) strand synthesis
   7213..7262    -  misc_feature   bom (fragment): basis of mobility region from pBR322
   7364..7399    -  CDS            rop (fragment): Rop protein, which maintains plasmids at low copy number; rop
   7494..7598    +  promoter       AmpR promoter: bla
   7599..8459    +  CDS            AmpR: β-lactamase; bla; confers resistance to ampicillin, carbenicillin, and related antibiotics
   8630..9218    +  rep_origin     ori: high-copy-number ColE1/pMB1/pBR322/pUC origin of replication
