[The description below was written by a language model from this plasmid's Addgene catalogue record and pLannotate feature annotations shown in this document.]
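Description:
pU6-TREX1 g2 Cas9-T2A-mCherry is an all-in-one mammalian CRISPR/Cas9 expression plasmid of about 9.3 kb, built on the pU6 Cas9-T2A-mCherry backbone. It is propagated in E. coli as a high-copy plasmid through a ColE1/pUC-type origin and selected with ampicillin via the β-lactamase gene. An f1 phage origin is also present, along with short remnants of pBR322 bom and rop sequences and a single AAV2 inverted terminal repeat downstream of the expression cassette. With only one ITR annotated, this appears to be a backbone remnant, and the record does not describe any viral packaging use.

The plasmid carries two transcription units. A human U6 RNA polymerase III promoter drives a 19-nt guide targeting TREX1 (guide 2), which was inserted between BbsI sites that were destroyed during cloning. The guide is fused to the Streptococcus pyogenes guide RNA scaffold, and a second partial scaffold fragment is annotated just downstream. The second unit uses a CMV enhancer, chicken β-actin promoter and hybrid intron to express S. pyogenes Cas9. The annotation software splits Cas9 into contiguous N- and C-terminal portions that together form one open reading frame. Cas9 is followed by a nucleoplasmin bipartite nuclear localization signal, then mCherry, and the unit ends in a bovine growth hormone polyadenylation signal. The T2A peptide given in the name is not separately annotated, but presumably occupies the gap between the NLS and mCherry. It would allow Cas9 and the red reporter to be made as separate proteins from one transcript.

The construct is intended for Cas9-mediated targeting of TREX1 in mammalian cells. mCherry fluorescence marks the cells that received the plasmid, which can help in identifying or enriching them.
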