Addgene plasmid #164251: pU6-TREX1 g2 Cas9-T2A-mCherry
Purpose: Transcription of TREX1 guide RNA and Cas9 expression for CRISPR/Cas9 in mammalian cells
Depositing lab: John Maciejowski. Depositing organization: Memorial Sloan-Kettering Cancer Center. Publication: ER-directed TREX1 limits cGAS activation at micronuclei. Mohr L, Toufektchan E, von Morgen P, Chu K, Kapoor A, Maciejowski J. Mol Cell. 2021 Jan 12. pii: S1097-2765(20)30958-8. doi: 10.1016/j.molcel.2020.12.037. PubMed 33476576.
Backbone
  Vector backbone: pU6 Cas9-T2A-mCherry
  Backbone size w/o insert (bp): 9265
  Total vector size (bp): 9284
  Vector type: Mammalian Expression, CRISPR
Growth in bacteria
  Bacterial resistance: Ampicillin, 100 μg/mL
  Growth temperature: 37°C
  Growth strain: DH5alpha
  Copy number: High Copy
Gene/Insert
  Gene/Insert name: sgTREX1
  Insert size (bp): 19
  Promoter: U6
  Cloning method: Restriction Enzyme; 5′ cloning site Bbs1 (destroyed during cloning); 3′ cloning site Bbs1 (destroyed during cloning)
  Sequencing primers: 5′ GAC TAT CAT ATG CTT ACC GT
Terms and licenses: Academic/Nonprofit Terms; Industry Terms: Not Available to Industry
How to cite: pU6-TREX1 g2 Cas9-T2A-mCherry was a gift from John Maciejowski (Addgene plasmid # 164251 ; http://n2t.net/addgene:164251 ; RRID:Addgene_164251)
